Addgene plasmid #124055: MTK234_047
Purpose: Encodes the spCas9 mScarlet (site 2) gRNA expression cassette as a type 234 part to be used in the MTK system
Depositing lab: Hana El-Samad. Depositing organization: University of California, San Francisco (UCSF). Publication: A Toolkit for Rapid Modular Construction of Biological Circuits in Mammalian Cells. Fonseca JP, Bonny AR, Kumar GR, Ng AH, Town J, Wu QC, Aslankoohi E, Chen SY, Dods G, Harrigan P, Osimiri LC, Kistler AL, El-Samad H. ACS Synth Biol. 2019 Nov 15;8(11):2593-2606. doi: 10.1021/acssynbio.9b00322. Epub 2019 Nov 5. PubMed 31686495.
Backbone
  Vector backbone: MTK0_027
  Vector type: Mammalian Expression
Growth in bacteria
  Bacterial resistance: Chloramphenicol, 25 μg/mL
  Growth temperature: 37°C
  Growth strain: DH5alpha
  Copy number: Unknown
Gene/Insert
  Gene/Insert name: mScarlet sgRNA 2
  Cloning method: Restriction Enzyme; 5′ cloning site unknown (unknown if destroyed); 3′ cloning site unknown (unknown if destroyed)
Terms and licenses: Academic/Nonprofit Terms; Industry Terms: Not Available to Industry
Depositor comments: Type 234 parts are coupled promoter-coding sequence-terminator such as guide RNA cassettes, GFP dropouts in the MTK Please visit https://www.biorxiv.org/content/10.1101/506188v2 for BioRxiv preprint
How to cite: MTK234_047 was a gift from Hana El-Samad (Addgene plasmid # 124055 ; http://n2t.net/addgene:124055 ; RRID:Addgene_124055)
