[The description below was written by a language model from this plasmid's Addgene catalogue record and pLannotate feature annotations shown in this document.]
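Description:
MTK234_047 is a small (about 2.1 kb) part plasmid from the Mammalian Toolkit (MTK), a modular hierarchical cloning system for assembling genetic circuits for mammalian cells. It is built on the MTK0_027 part-entry backbone and is catalogued as a mammalian expression vector, although on its own it mainly stores a part in bacteria. Propagation in E. coli relies on a high-copy ColE1/pUC-type origin. Selection is by chloramphenicol, through a cat gene driven by its native cat promoter and followed by a lambda t0 terminator.

The payload is a "type 234" part. In the MTK scheme, this means one unit spans the promoter, coding sequence and terminator positions, a format used for self-contained cassettes such as guide RNA expression units. Here the cassette encodes a Streptococcus pyogenes Cas9 single guide RNA directed against a second target site in the mScarlet red fluorescent protein gene. The feature table identifies the tracrRNA-derived scaffold portion of the sgRNA. The promoter driving the guide is not annotated and is not named in the record, and the same is true of the spacer and the guide's terminator. A single loxP site is annotated upstream of the scaffold, but the record does not explain its role in this part.

The plasmid is intended as a building block to be combined with other MTK parts into transcriptional units and multi-gene vectors. Such assemblies would allow spCas9-based targeting of mScarlet, for example to disrupt or regulate an mScarlet reporter in engineered mammalian cells, although the record does not spell out the exact downstream application.
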