Features (pLannotate 1.2.2; 6 found; start..end, strand, type, name):
     34..622     +  rep_origin     ori: high-copy-number ColE1/pMB1/pBR322/pUC origin of replication
    931..964     +  protein_bind   loxP: Cre-mediated recombination occurs in the 8-bp core sequence (GCATACAT). Cre recombinase
   1090..1157    +  misc_RNA       tracrRNA (fragment): trans-activating CRISPR RNA for the Streptococcus pyogenes CRISPR/Cas9 system
   1182..1216    -  terminator     lambda t0 terminator: minimal transcription terminator from phage lambda (Scholtissek and Grosse, 1987)
   1290..1946    -  CDS            cat: CAT_ECOLX - Experimental evidence at protein level: Swiss-Prot protein existence level 1. This enzyme is an effector of chloramphenicol resistance in bacteria. From Escherichia coli. This protein is used as a marker in many commonly used cloning vectors, such as pACYC184.
   1947..2044    -  promoter       cat promoter: promoter of the E. coli cat gene encoding chloramphenicol acetyltransferase
>Addgene plasmid #124055 | MTK234_047 | addgene full sequence | sequence record 251972 | Addgene NGS Result
GTCAGACCCCGTAGAAAAGATCAAAGGATCTTCTTGAGATCCTTTTTTTCTGCGCGTAATCTGCTGCTTG
CAAACAAAAAAACCACCGCTACCAGCGGTGGTTTGTTTGCCGGATCAAGAGCTACCAACTCTTTTTCCGA
AGGTAACTGGCTTCAGCAGAGCGCAGATACCAAATACTGTTCTTCTAGTGTAGCCGTAGTTAGGCCACCA
CTTCAAGAACTCTGTAGCACCGCCTACATACCTCGCTCTGCTAATCCTGTTACCAGTGGCTGCTGCCAGT
GGCGATAAGTCGTGTCTTACCGGGTTGGACTCAAGACGATAGTTACCGGATAAGGCGCAGCGGTCGGGCT
GAACGGGGGGTTCGTGCACACAGCCCAGCTTGGAGCGAACGACCTACACCGAACTGAGATACCTACAGCG
TGAGCTATGAGAAAGCGCCACGCTTCCCGAAGGGAGAAAGGCGGACAGGTATCCGGTAAGCGGCAGGGTC
GGAACAGGAGAGCGCACGAGGGAGCTTCCAGGGGGAAACGCCTGGTATCTTTATAGTCCTGTCGGGTTTC
GCCACCTCTGACTTGAGCGTCGATTTTTGTGATGCTCGTCAGGGGGGCGGAGCCTATGGAAAAACGCCAG
CAACGCGGCCTTTTTACGGTTCCTGGCCTTTTGCTGGCCTTTTGCTCACATGTTCTTTCCTGCGTTATCC
CCTGATTCTGTGGATAACCGTAGTCGGTCTCAAACGGATCCGACGCGCCATCTCTAGGCCCGCGCCGGCC
CCCTCGCACGGACTTGTGGGAGAAGCTCGGCTACTCCCCTGCCCCGGTTAATTTGCATATAATATTTCCT
AGTAACTATAGAGGCTTAATGTGCGATAAAAGACAGATAATCTGTTCTTTTTAATACTAGCTACATTTTA
CATGATAGGCTTGGATTTCTATAACTTCGTATAGCATACATTATACGAAGTTATAAACAGCACAAAAGGA
AACTCACCCTAACTGTAAAGTAATTGTGTGTTTTGAGACTATAAGTATCCCTTGGAGAACCACCTTGTTT
GGCAGTTTGCGTCCCTTCGTAGTTTAAGAGCTAAGCTGGAAACAGCATAGCAAGTTTAAATAAGGCTAGT
CCGTTATCAACTTGAAAAAGTGGCACCGAGTCGGTGCTTTTTTTGCTGTGAGACCAGACCAATAAAAAAC
GCCCGGCGGCAACCGAGCGTTCTGAACAAATCCAGATGGAGTTCTGAGGTCATTACTGGATCTATCAACA
GGAGTCCAAGCGAGCTCGATATCAAATTACGCCCCGCCCTGCCACTCATCGCAGTACTGTTGTAATTCAT
TAAGCATTCTGCCGACATGGAAGCCATCACAAACGGCATGATGAACCTGAATCGCCAGCGGCATCAGCAC
CTTGTCGCCTTGCGTATAATATTTGCCCATGGTGAAAACGGGGGCGAAGAAGTTGTCCATATTGGCCACG
TTTAAATCAAAACTGGTGAAACTCACCCAGGGATTGGCTGAAACGAAAAACATATTCTCAATAAACCCTT
TAGGGAAATAGGCCAGGTTTTCACCGTAACACGCCACATCTTGCGAATATATGTGTAGAAACTGCCGGAA
ATCGTCGTGGTATTCACTCCAGAGCGATGAAAACGTTTCAGTTTGCTCATGGAAAACGGTGTAACAAGGG
TGAACACTATCCCATATCACCAGCTCACCGTCTTTCATTGCCATACGAAATTCCGGATGAGCATTCATCA
GGCGGGCAAGAATGTGAATAAAGGCCGGATAAAACTTGTGCTTATTTTTCTTTACGGTCTTTAAAAAGGC
CGTAATATCCAGCTGAACGGTCTGGTTATAGGTACATTGAGCAACTGACTGAAATGCCTCAAAATGTTCT
TTACGATGCCATTGGGATATATCAACGGTGGTATATCCAGTGATTTTTTTCTCCATTTTAGCTTCCTTAG
CTCCTGAAAATCTCGATAACTCAAAAAATACGCCCGGTAGTGATCTTATTTCATTATGGTGAAAGTTGGA
ACCTCTTACGTGCCCGATCAATCATGACCAAAATCCCTTAACGTGAGTTTTCGTTCCACTGAGC
